Addgene plasmid #208762: pETDuet1_CoiC_CoiSA
Purpose: Two coi synthase CoiC and CoiSA, for the co-expression of CoiA1 in E.coli.
Depositing lab: Wilfred van der Donk. Depositing organization: University of Illinois at Urbana-Champaign. Publication: Facile Method for Determining Lanthipeptide Stereochemistry. Luo Y, Xu S, Frerk AM, van der Donk WA. Anal Chem. 2024 Jan 30;96(4):1767-1773. doi: 10.1021/acs.analchem.3c04958. Epub 2024 Jan 17. PubMed 38232355.
Backbone
  Vector backbone: pETDuet1
  Total vector size (bp): 8631
  Modifications to backbone: triplet deletion (TAT) between A6187 and A6188 at the bom gene
  Vector type: Bacterial Expression
Growth in bacteria
  Bacterial resistance: Ampicillin, 100 μg/mL
  Growth temperature: 37°C
  Growth strain: DH5alpha
  Copy number: Low Copy
Gene/Insert 1
  Gene/Insert name: CoiC (alt name: cyclase CoiC)
  Species: Synthetic
  Insert size (bp): 1260
  Mutation: single nucleotide insertion (C70) at RBS of CoiC
  Promoter: T7
  Cloning method: Gibson Cloning
  Sequencing primers: 5′ cctctagaaataattttgtttaac; 3′ cgtgtacaatacgattactttc
Gene/Insert 2
  Gene/Insert name: CoiSA (alt name: glutamyl lyase CoiSA)
  Species: Synthetic
  Insert size (bp): 2091
  Promoter: T7
  Cloning method: Gibson Cloning
  Sequencing primers: 5′ cacggccgcataatcgaaat; 3′ ccgctgagcaataactagc
Terms and licenses: Academic/Nonprofit Terms; Industry Terms: Not Available to Industry
Depositor comments: Please visit https://www.biorxiv.org/content/10.1101/2023.10.26.564210v2 for bioRxiv preprint.
How to cite: pETDuet1_CoiC_CoiSA was a gift from Wilfred van der Donk (Addgene plasmid # 208762 ; http://n2t.net/addgene:208762 ; RRID:Addgene_208762)
