[The description below was written by a language model from this plasmid's Addgene catalogue record and pLannotate feature annotations shown in this document.]
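Description:
pETDuet1_CoiC_CoiSA is an 8,631 bp bacterial co-expression plasmid built on the pETDuet-1 backbone, which carries two independent T7 promoter/lac operator cassettes so that two proteins can be produced from one plasmid in E. coli. It is maintained through a ColE1/pBR322-type origin accompanied by the rop gene and the bom region, consistent with its listing as low copy, and is selected with ampicillin via the β-lactamase gene. An f1 origin is also present, and a plasmid-borne lacI gene supplies the repressor that holds both T7lac promoters off until induction with IPTG in a host that provides T7 RNA polymerase.

The first cassette (T7 promoter spanning the sequence origin, lac operator, T7 gene 10 ribosome binding site) drives a synthetic 1,260 bp gene for the cyclase CoiC. The second T7 promoter/lac operator drives a synthetic 2,091 bp gene for the glutamyl lyase CoiSA, followed by remnants of the vector's S-tag region and the T7 terminator. The two inserts are not annotated in the feature table but fit the unannotated gaps downstream of each promoter. Both were inserted by Gibson assembly. The record does not state whether either protein carries a tag.

The depositor notes two deviations from the design: a single-nucleotide insertion in the ribosome binding site region of CoiC, and a three-base deletion within bom.

The plasmid supplies these two coi synthase enzymes for co-expression with CoiA1, which is provided separately, and the associated work concerns determining lanthipeptide stereochemistry.
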