Features (pLannotate 1.2.2; 20 found; start..end, strand, type, name):
      3..27      +  protein_bind   lac operator: The lac repressor binds to the lac operator to inhibit transcription in E. coli. This inhibition can be relieved by adding lactose or isopropyl-β-D-thiogalactopyranoside (IPTG). lac repressor encoded by lacI
     42..64      +  RBS            RBS: efficient ribosome binding site from bacteriophage T7 gene 10 (Olins and Rangwala, 1989)
   1397..1415    +  promoter       T7 promoter: promoter for bacteriophage T7 RNA polymerase
   1416..1440    +  protein_bind   lac operator: The lac repressor binds to the lac operator to inhibit transcription in E. coli. This inhibition can be relieved by adding lactose or isopropyl-β-D-thiogalactopyranoside (IPTG). lac repressor encoded by lacI
   3580..3621    +  CDS            S-Tag (fragment): affinity and epitope tag derived from pancreatic ribonuclease A
   3651..3668    +  CDS            SET1 (fragment): solubility-enhancement tag derived from T7 phage gene 10B
   3676..3723    +  terminator     T7 terminator: transcription terminator for bacteriophage T7 RNA polymerase
   3760..4215    +  rep_origin     f1 ori (sequence partly withheld): f1 bacteriophage origin of replication; arrow indicates direction of (+) strand synthesis
   4330..5190    -  CDS            AmpR: β-lactamase; bla; confers resistance to ampicillin, carbenicillin, and related antibiotics
   5191..5283    -  promoter       AmpR promoter: bla
   5364..5952    +  rep_origin     ori: high-copy-number ColE1/pMB1/pBR322/pUC origin of replication
   6138..6277    -  misc_feature   bom: basis of mobility region from pBR322
   6379..6570    -  CDS            rop: Rop protein, which maintains plasmids at low copy number; rop
   6587..6967    +  CDS            YPB1_ECOLX: Protein predicted: Swiss-Prot protein existence level 4. From Escherichia coli.
   7029..7093    -  CDS            TcR (fragment): tetracycline efflux protein; tet; confers resistance to tetracycline
   7108..7129    -  protein_bind   CAP binding site: CAP binding activates transcription in the presence of cAMP. E. coli catabolite activator protein
   7142..8224    -  CDS            lacI: lac repressor; lacI; The lac repressor binds to the lac operator to inhibit transcription in E. coli. This inhibition can be relieved by adding lactose or isopropyl-β-D-thiogalactopyranoside (IPTG).
   8225..8302    -  promoter       lacI promoter: lacI
   8310..8589    -  CDS            TcR (fragment): tetracycline efflux protein; tet; confers resistance to tetracycline
   8615..2       +  promoter       T7 promoter (across the origin): promoter for bacteriophage T7 RNA polymerase
>Addgene plasmid #208762 | pETDuet1_CoiC_CoiSA | addgene full sequence | sequence record 412883 | Addgene NGS Result
GGGGAATTGTGAGCGGATAACAATTCCCCTCTAGAAATAATTTTGTTTAACTTTAAGAAGGAGATATACC
ATGAACCTGAGAGACTCCGCGCTTGCGACCGCAGATACAATAGCCGAGCGGCTGGCCAGCCCGCAAGATA
TTCGCGAGCTGCATCATCGGCAGGGTTGGTGGCCCCAGTCTTTAGCCCACGGCGCAGCCGGAGTCGCACT
CCTACACATTGAGCGGGCCCGCACCGATCAGGGTCCCTGGCAGAGGGCGCACGACTGGTTGGCGTGCGCA
GCGGCCGAACCGGCAGTTGGAGGGCCGGACTCTCACCTGTATTACGGTGCGCCAGCCCTCGCTTTTGCAC
TACACGCCGCGGCCGATCGTCCTGGGAGGTATGCCCGAGCTCTAGATACCTTGGATCGATATGTCACAAA
GGCTATTCGTGACCGCTTAGCGGGAGCCCACGCGCGTATGGACCGTGGTGAGATGCCGGCTTTAGCAGAG
TTCGATGCTATTCGCGGACTGTCTGGGATGGGCGGACTTCTGCTGCATCGTGATGTTCATACGGATGTGC
TCCGCGAAGTGCTGACGTATCTGGTGCGTCTGACCGAACCGGTTAAACACGATGGGGAAGTGTTGCCGGG
CTGGTGGAGTCATTTAGCCCCAAGTGGCACGATCTCCCCAGAATACCCTGAAGGTCATGCTAATAACGGC
GTTGCACACGGGATTGGCGGCCCACTGGCCGTCCTCAGCCTGGCGGCTCGCCGCGGCATTACTGTGGATG
GCCATCTTGATGCTATCACCGGCATTTTGACCTGGCTGGACCATTGGCAGCAGGACGGCCCGGCCGGCCC
GTGGTGGCCCTACTGGATCACTCGTGAACAGCTTCGCTCCGGCACGACTGGTCCTGGCCCGTCCCGGCCA
AGCTGGTGCTATGGCACCGCGGGTTTCGCGCGCGTACAGCAACTCGCCGCATTGGCTTTAAAAGATCCTG
CCCGTCAACACGCGGCAGAATTTGCCCTGCTGCGGGCCATGACGGATTCGGGCCAACTGGATGCGACTGT
AGACATGTCACTATGCCACGGCTTCGCAGGTCTGGCGCATATCACTCGCCTGGCCGCAGATGATGCGTTA
ACCCCTGGTCTCACCGCATGTCTGCCGCGCTTGCTGGCACCGATAACGGATACTGCGCCCGGTACCCTGG
CGGACTCACTGATCTCGCCCCCCTCGGGAGGTGACATAGGTTTATTGGAAGGTGCAGCAGGCACCGCGTT
GGCGTTACATTCATTTCACACTGGTACACCGAGTGCGTCTGGTTGGGAAACCTGTTTTCTTACGAATTAA
TGCGGCCGCATAATGCTTAAGTCGAACAGAAAGTAATCGTATTGTACACGGCCGCATAATCGAAATTAAT
ACGACTCACTATAGGGGAATTGTGAGCGGATAACAATTCCCCATCTTAGTATATTAGTTAAGTATAAGAA
GGAGATATACAATGACCGCCGATGAATGGCCTCAACGTTTGATTCGCTTTACCGATTGGTCACATGCGGA
GGCCACTGCCGTTGAACACCTTTTGCCGGTCCTCATCGCCCAAGAAAGTGAGCTCGCACAATGGAGTTTT
CTACGGAAGCATCCTTGGTGGCGACTACGCTATCGTCCGGCTTGTCCCGATAGCGCGAAGGCACTCGACG
CGGCTCTAGACGAATTAGTGGACGCGGGTGTGTTGGCGAGTTGGACCCGTGGAATATATGAGCCGGAGGA
AACGGCGTTTGGGGGGCCGGCGGCCATGAAGATTGCGCATGCCTTGTTCCATTATGACTCGCGCCATCTG
TTGGACGAGGCCGCTCGACAGCAAACGGTTAGCGGTCCTCGTCTTGGACGCCGCGAGTTAGCGGTACTCT
TACTTTCGGTTGCAATGCGCGCGGCCGGGCTCGATTGGTACGAGCAAGGAGACGTGTGGGCGAGGATAGC
CGCAGAACGTTCGGGCGACGAGGTTCGTTCACCACAGCGGCATCGTGCTGCAGTGCATCGCTTAATGACG
GTTGATGTGTCTACGACATCACGGTCAGTCGCGCGCGGCCGTTTAGCACCGCTTGCCGAATGGATTGCGA
CGTTTGAGTGGTTTGGACAGCAGCTTGCGGATTTAAATCGACAGGGTCGTCTTGAACGGGGATTACGCGC
GGTAATCGCGCATCATGGGATCTTCCACTTTAATCGCTTGGGTCTGGCAGCGCAGGACCAGCATACCTTG
TCGACGCTCGCTAAAGAAGTTGTCATGGGCACAAGTGATAATGCGGCCTCTACGCAGGCAGAAGGGGCTC
CAGGAGCAACGGTAAACGGGGTTAATAGCGACACGATTGAAGCCCCCTCGGCGGATCGTCTTCGTGCGCA
ATTAATTGATCACTTAGTCGAGACAGGTTGTGTACGCACCCCCCGCGTTGAGGAAGCTATGCGTACTGTT
CCACGCCACCTGTTCGTACCTAATGCACCCTTGGAGAAAGCATACGGCAATGCTCCCGTGGATACGAAAT
TTGATGGAAGTGGTCGCAGCATTAGCTGCGCCAGCCAGCCGGATATTGTTGCAATGATGCTCGAACAATT
GGATGTGCAGCCAGGGCAAAAAATCCTGGAGCTGGGCGCCGGCACAGGGTTCAACGCCGGCCTGCTGGGT
TATCTGGTGGGCGAAACTGGTCACGTTACCACTATCGATGTGGACGAAGATATTGTCGCGGGCGCACGTG
GTGGCCTGGCGGCAGCCGGCATCCACAACGTTGAAGTAATTCTGGGTGATGGTGCGGTGGGTCACACACC
GAACGCGCCGTATGACCGTATTGAAGCTACGGTGGGCGCTCACGGTGTCCCTCACGCATGGCTGGACCAG
CTGGCCCCTGGCGGCCGCCTGCTGACACCTCTGCGTCTGCGCGGCTCTGTAAGCCGCTCTATCGCGTTTG
AAAATCAAGATGGTGCATGGCGCAGCGTCGGTTCCCAGATGAATACCTTTATGCCGCTGCGCCGTGGCAT
TGCTGACGATCCAAGACTGTTTGTCCCGCTGGACCCAGATCATACCGTCACCCTGGTCACCAACGGCGAT
CAGAAAGTGGATGCAGATGCACTGGGCGATATTTTCCGGCAGCCAAGAACTGAAGCGTGGACCGATGTGA
CTTTTCGCGGTCCGGAATCCGCCGAATACCTGGAACTGTGGCTGACCTGCGCCATGCCAAACGGTCTGTC
CCGCATGCCGGCGAAAAACGAAGCGATCGAAAAAGGCCTGGTGACCGCTCCGTATCCGAGTTCCACTGCG
GTGTTTGAAGATGGCACCCTGACCTACCTGACCCGTCGTCCGTACGCCAAAAAAGCGCCGGACGGCGCGA
CCCTGTATGAATTTGGCGTGATCGGTCATGGCCCGGATGCTGAAGCCCTGGCAGGTGATGTGGCCGACCA
GATTCGTGCGTGGGATCAGGACTTCCGCGCCCTTGATGTGGGTTTCGAAATTCAGCCGCTGGATGCCGCT
CCGCTGGCCCCGAAACCGGGTCGTTTCGCTTTTGATAACCCGCTGAACAGAATCGTGATCGAATGGCAGT
AAGTCTGGTAAAGAAACCGCTGCTGCGAAATTTGAACGCCAGCACATGGACTCGTCTACTAGCGCAGCTT
AATTAACCTAGGCTGCTGCCACCGCTGAGCAATAACTAGCATAACCCCTTGGGGCCTCTAAACGGGTCTT
GAGGGGTTTTTTGCTGAAAGGAGGAACTATATCCGGATTGGCGAATGGG
[124 nt withheld, positions 3760-3883]
C
[91 nt withheld, positions 3885-3975]
A
[49 nt withheld, positions 3977-4025]
CCTTTGACGTTGGAGTCCACGTTCTTT
[37 nt withheld, positions 4053-4089]
ACCCTATCTCGGTCTATTCTTTTGATTTATAAGGGATTTTGCCGATTTCGGCCTATTGGTTAAAAAATGA
GCTGATTTAACAAAAATTTAACGCGAATTTTAACAAAATATTAACGTTTACAATTTCTGGCGGCACGATG
GCATGAGATTATCAAAAAGGATCTTCACCTAGATCCTTTTAAATTAAAAATGAAGTTTTAAATCAATCTA
AAGTATATATGAGTAAACTTGGTCTGACAGTTACCAATGCTTAATCAGTGAGGCACCTATCTCAGCGATC
TGTCTATTTCGTTCATCCATAGTTGCCTGACTCCCCGTCGTGTAGATAACTACGATACGGGAGGGCTTAC
CATCTGGCCCCAGTGCTGCAATGATACCGCGAGACCCACGCTCACCGGCTCCAGATTTATCAGCAATAAA
CCAGCCAGCCGGAAGGGCCGAGCGCAGAAGTGGTCCTGCAACTTTATCCGCCTCCATCCAGTCTATTAAT
TGTTGCCGGGAAGCTAGAGTAAGTAGTTCGCCAGTTAATAGTTTGCGCAACGTTGTTGCCATTGCTACAG
GCATCGTGGTGTCACGCTCGTCGTTTGGTATGGCTTCATTCAGCTCCGGTTCCCAACGATCAAGGCGAGT
TACATGATCCCCCATGTTGTGCAAAAAAGCGGTTAGCTCCTTCGGTCCTCCGATCGTTGTCAGAAGTAAG
TTGGCCGCAGTGTTATCACTCATGGTTATGGCAGCACTGCATAATTCTCTTACTGTCATGCCATCCGTAA
GATGCTTTTCTGTGACTGGTGAGTACTCAACCAAGTCATTCTGAGAATAGTGTATGCGGCGACCGAGTTG
CTCTTGCCCGGCGTCAATACGGGATAATACCGCGCCACATAGCAGAACTTTAAAAGTGCTCATCATTGGA
AAACGTTCTTCGGGGCGAAAACTCTCAAGGATCTTACCGCTGTTGAGATCCAGTTCGATGTAACCCACTC
GTGCACCCAACTGATCTTCAGCATCTTTTACTTTCACCAGCGTTTCTGGGTGAGCAAAAACAGGAAGGCA
AAATGCCGCAAAAAAGGGAATAAGGGCGACACGGAAATGTTGAATACTCATACTCTTCCTTTTTCAATCA
TGATTGAAGCATTTATCAGGGTTATTGTCTCATGAGCGGATACATATTTGAATGTATTTAGAAAAATAAA
CAAATAGGTCATGACCAAAATCCCTTAACGTGAGTTTTCGTTCCACTGAGCGTCAGACCCCGTAGAAAAG
ATCAAAGGATCTTCTTGAGATCCTTTTTTTCTGCGCGTAATCTGCTGCTTGCAAACAAAAAAACCACCGC
TACCAGCGGTGGTTTGTTTGCCGGATCAAGAGCTACCAACTCTTTTTCCGAAGGTAACTGGCTTCAGCAG
AGCGCAGATACCAAATACTGTCCTTCTAGTGTAGCCGTAGTTAGGCCACCACTTCAAGAACTCTGTAGCA
CCGCCTACATACCTCGCTCTGCTAATCCTGTTACCAGTGGCTGCTGCCAGTGGCGATAAGTCGTGTCTTA
CCGGGTTGGACTCAAGACGATAGTTACCGGATAAGGCGCAGCGGTCGGGCTGAACGGGGGGTTCGTGCAC
ACAGCCCAGCTTGGAGCGAACGACCTACACCGAACTGAGATACCTACAGCGTGAGCTATGAGAAAGCGCC
ACGCTTCCCGAAGGGAGAAAGGCGGACAGGTATCCGGTAAGCGGCAGGGTCGGAACAGGAGAGCGCACGA
GGGAGCTTCCAGGGGGAAACGCCTGGTATCTTTATAGTCCTGTCGGGTTTCGCCACCTCTGACTTGAGCG
TCGATTTTTGTGATGCTCGTCAGGGGGGCGGAGCCTATGGAAAAACGCCAGCAACGCGGCCTTTTTACGG
TTCCTGGCCTTTTGCTGGCCTTTTGCTCACATGTTCTTTCCTGCGTTATCCCCTGATTCTGTGGATAACC
GTATTACCGCCTTTGAGTGAGCTGATACCGCTCGCCGCAGCCGAACGACCGAGCGCAGCGAGTCAGTGAG
CGAGGAAGCGGAAGAGCGCCTGATGCGGTATTTTCTCCTTACGCATCTGTGCGGTATTTCACACCGCAAT
GGTGCACTCTCAGTACAATCTGCTCTGATGCCGCATAGTTAAGCCAGTATACACTCCGCTATCGCTACGT
GACTGGGTCATGGCTGCGCCCCGACACCCGCCAACACCCGCTGACGCGCCCTGACGGGCTTGTCTGCTCC
CGGCATCCGCTTACAGACAAGCTGTGACCGTCTCCGGGAGCTGCATGTGTCAGAGGTTTTCACCGTCATC
ACCGAAACGCGCGAGGCAGCTGCGGTAAAGCTCATCAGCGTGGTCGTGAAGCGATTCACAGATGTCTGCC
TGTTCATCCGCGTCCAGCTCGTTGAGTTTCTCCAGAAGCGTTAATGTCTGGCTTCTGATAAAGCGGGCCA
TGTTAAGGGCGGTTTTTTCCTGTTTGGTCACTGATGCCTCCGTGTAAGGGGGATTTCTGTTCATGGGGGT
AATGATACCGATGAAACGAGAGAGGATGCTCACGATACGGGTTACTGATGATGAACATGCCCGGTTACTG
GAACGTTGTGAGGGTAAACAACTGGCGGTATGGATGCGGCGGGACCAGAGAAAAATCACTCAGGGTCAAT
GCCAGCGCTTCGTTAATACAGATGTAGGTGTTCCACAGGGTAGCCAGCAGCATCCTGCGATGCAGATCCG
GAACATAATGGTGCAGGGCGCTGACTTCCGCGTTTCCAGACTTTACGAAACACGGAAACCGAAGACCATT
CATGTTGTTGCTCAGGTCGCAGACGTTTTGCAGCAGCAGTCGCTTCACGTTCGCTCGCGTATCGGTGATT
CATTCTGCTAACCAGTAAGGCAACCCCGCCAGCCTAGCCGGGTCCTCAACGACAGGAGCACGATCATGCT
AGTCATGCCCCGCGCCCACCGGAAGGAGCTGACTGGGTTGAAGGCTCTCAAGGGCATCGGTCGAGATCCC
GGTGCCTAATGAGTGAGCTAACTTACATTAATTGCGTTGCGCTCACTGCCCGCTTTCCAGTCGGGAAACC
TGTCGTGCCAGCTGCATTAATGAATCGGCCAACGCGCGGGGAGAGGCGGTTTGCGTATTGGGCGCCAGGG
TGGTTTTTCTTTTCACCAGTGAGACGGGCAACAGCTGATTGCCCTTCACCGCCTGGCCCTGAGAGAGTTG
CAGCAAGCGGTCCACGCTGGTTTGCCCCAGCAGGCGAAAATCCTGTTTGATGGTGGTTAACGGCGGGATA
TAACATGAGCTGTCTTCGGTATCGTCGTATCCCACTACCGAGATGTCCGCACCAACGCGCAGCCCGGACT
CGGTAATGGCGCGCATTGCGCCCAGCGCCATCTGATCGTTGGCAACCAGCATCGCAGTGGGAACGATGCC
CTCATTCAGCATTTGCATGGTTTGTTGAAAACCGGACATGGCACTCCAGTCGCCTTCCCGTTCCGCTATC
GGCTGAATTTGATTGCGAGTGAGATATTTATGCCAGCCAGCCAGACGCAGACGCGCCGAGACAGAACTTA
ATGGGCCCGCTAACAGCGCGATTTGCTGGTGACCCAATGCGACCAGATGCTCCACGCCCAGTCGCGTACC
GTCTTCATGGGAGAAAATAATACTGTTGATGGGTGTCTGGTCAGAGACATCAAGAAATAACGCCGGAACA
TTAGTGCAGGCAGCTTCCACAGCAATGGCATCCTGGTCATCCAGCGGATAGTTAATGATCAGCCCACTGA
CGCGTTGCGCGAGAAGATTGTGCACCGCCGCTTTACAGGCTTCGACGCCGCTTCGTTCTACCATCGACAC
CACCACGCTGGCACCCAGTTGATCGGCGCGAGATTTAATCGCCGCGACAATTTGCGACGGCGCGTGCAGG
GCCAGACTGGAGGTGGCAACGCCAATCAGCAACGACTGTTTGCCCGCCAGTTGTTGTGCCACGCGGTTGG
GAATGTAATTCAGCTCCGCCATCGCCGCTTCCACTTTTTCCCGCGTTTTCGCAGAAACGTGGCTGGCCTG
GTTCACCACGCGGGAAACGGTCTGATAAGAGACACCGGCATACTCTGCGACATCGTATAACGTTACTGGT
TTCACATTCACCACCCTGAATTGACTCTCTTCCGGGCGCTATCATGCCATACCGCGAAAGGTTTTGCGCC
ATTCGATGGTGTCCGGGATCTCGACGCTCTCCCTTATGCGACTCCTGCATTAGGAAGCAGCCCAGTAGTA
GGTTGAGGCCGTTGAGCACCGCCGCCGCAAGGAATGGTGCATGCAAGGAGATGGCGCCCAACAGTCCCCC
GGCCACGGGGCCTGCCACCATACCCACGCCGAAACAAGCGCTCATGAGCCCGAAGTGGCGAGCCCGATCT
TCCCCATCGGTGATGTCGGCGATATAGGCGCCAGCAACCGCACCTGTGGCGCCGGTGATGCCGGCCACGA
TGCGTCCGGCGTAGAGGATCGAGATCGATCTCGATCCCGCGAAATTAATACGACTCACTATA
